>Addgene plasmid #209037 | pLCHKOv3-mCherry-intergenic-As | addgene full sequence | sequence record 413702 | Addgene NGS Result
CCCGGGTTGCGCCTTTTCCAAGGCAGCCCTGGGTTTGCGCAGGGACGCGGCTGCTCTGGGCGTGGTTCCG
GGAAACGCAGCGGCGCCGACCCTGGGTCTCGCACATTCTTCACGTCCGTTCGCAGCGTCACCCGGATCTT
CGCCGCTACCCTTGTGGGCCCCCCGGCGACGCTTCCTGCTCCGCCCCTAAGTCGGGAAGGTTCCTTGCGG
TTCGCGGCGTGCCGGACGTGACAAACGGAAGCCGCAGCTCACACTAGTACCCTCGCAGACGGACAGCGCC
AGGGAGCAATGGCAGCGCGCCGACCGCGATGGGCTGTGGCCAATAGCGGCTGCTCAGCAGGGCGCGCCGA
GAGCAGCGGCCGGGAAGGGGCGGTGCGGGAGGCGGGGTGTGGGGCGGTAGTGTGGGCCCTGTTCCTGCCC
GCGCGGTGTTCCGCATTCTGCAAGCCTCCGGAGCGCACGTCGGCAGTCGGCTCCCTCGTTGACCGAATCA
CCGACCTCTCTCCCCAGGGGGATCCACCGGAGCTTACCATGACCGAGTACAAGCCCACGGTGCGCCTCGC
CACCCGCGACGACGTCCCCAGGGCCGTACGCACCCTCGCCGCCGCGTTCGCCGACTACCCCGCCACGCGC
CACACCGTCGATCCGGACCGCCACATCGAGCGGGTCACCGAGCTGCAAGAACTCTTCCTCACGCGCGTCG
GGCTCGACATCGGCAAGGTGTGGGTCGCGGACGACGGCGCCGCCGTGGCGGTCTGGACCACGCCGGAGAG
CGTCGAAGCGGGGGCGGTGTTCGCCGAGATCGGCCCGCGCATGGCCGAGTTGAGCGGTTCCCGGCTGGCC
GCGCAGCAACAGATGGAAGGCCTCCTGGCGCCGCACCGGCCCAAGGAGCCCGCGTGGTTCCTGGCCACCG
TCGGTGTTTCGCCCGACCACCAGGGCAAGGGTCTGGGCAGCGCCGTCGTGCTCCCCGGAGTGGAGGCGGC
CGAGCGCGCCGGGGTGCCCGCCTTCCTGGAGACCTCCGCGCCCCGCAACCTCCCCTTCTACGAGCGGCTC
GGCTTCACCGTCACCGCCGACGTCGAGGTGCCCGAAGGACCGCGCACCTGGTGCATGACCCGCAAGCCCG
GTGCCACGCGTGGCAGTGGAGAGGGCAGAGGAAGTCTGCTAACATGCGGTGACGTCGAGGAGAATCCTGG
CCCACTCGAGGTGAGCAAGGGCGAGGAGGATAACATGGCCATCATCAAGGAGTTCATGCGCTTCAAGGTG
CACATGGAGGGCTCCGTGAACGGCCACGAGTTCGAGATCGAGGGCGAGGGCGAGGGCCGCCCCTACGAGG
GCACCCAGACCGCCAAGCTGAAGGTGACCAAGGGTGGCCCCCTGCCCTTCGCCTGGGACATCCTGTCCCC
TCAGTTCATGTACGGCTCCAAGGCCTACGTGAAGCACCCCGCCGACATCCCCGACTACTTGAAGCTGTCC
TTCCCCGAGGGCTTCAAGTGGGAGCGCGTGATGAACTTCGAGGACGGCGGCGTGGTGACCGTGACCCAGG
ACTCCTCCCTGCAGGACGGCGAGTTCATCTACAAGGTGAAGCTGCGCGGCACCAACTTCCCCTCCGACGG
CCCCGTAATGCAGAAGAAGACCATGGGCTGGGAGGCCTCCTCCGAGCGGATGTACCCCGAGGACGGCGCC
CTGAAGGGCGAGATCAAGCAGAGGCTGAAGCTGAAGGACGGCGGCCACTACGACGCTGAGGTCAAGACCA
CCTACAAGGCCAAGAAGCCCGTGCAGCTGCCCGGCGCCTACAACGTCAACATCAAGTTGGACATCACCTC
CCACAACGAGGACTACACCATCGTGGAACAGTACGAACGCGCCGAGGGCCGCCACTCCACCGGCGGCATG
GACGAGCTGTACAAGTAACGCGTTAAGTCGACAATCAACCTCTGGATTACAAAATTTGTGAAAGATTGAC
TGGTATTCTTAACTATGTTGCTCCTTTTACGCTATGTGGATACGCTGCTTTAATGCCTTTGTATCATGCT
ATTGCTTCCCGTATGGCTTTCATTTTCTCCTCCTTGTATAAATCCTGGTTGCTGTCTCTTTATGAGGAGT
TGTGGCCCGTTGTCAGGCAACGTGGCGTGGTGTGCACTGTGTTTGCTGACGCAACCCCCACTGGTTGGGG
CATTGCCACCACCTGTCAGCTCCTTTCCGGGACTTTCGCTTTCCCCCTCCCTATTGCCACGGCGGAACTC
ATCGCCGCCTGCCTTGCCCGCTGCTGGACAGGGGCTCGGCTGTTGGGCACTGACAATTCCGTGGTGTTGT
CGGGGAAATCATCGTCCTTTCCTTGGCTGCTCGCCTGTGTTGCCACCTGGATTCTGCGCGGGACGTCCTT
CTGCTACGTCCCTTCGGCCCTCAATCCAGCGGACCTTCCTTCCCGCGGCCTGCTGCCGGCTCTGCGGCCT
CTTCCGCGTCTTCGCCTTCGCCCTCAGACGAGTCGGATCTCCCTTTGGGCCGCCTCCCCGCGTCGACTTT
AAGACCAATGACTTACAAGGCAGCTGTAGATCTTAGCCACTTTTTAAAAGAAAAGGGGGGACTGGAAGGG
CTAATTCACTCCCAACGAAGACAAGATCTGCTTTTTGCTTGTACTGGGTCTCTCTGGTTAGACCAGATCT
GAGCCTGGGAGCTCTCTGGCTAACTAGGGAACCCACTGCTTAAGCCTCAATAAAGCTTGCCTTGAGTGCT
TCAAGTAGTGTGTGCCCGTCTGTTGTGTGACTCTGGTAACTAGAGATCCCTCAGACCCTTTTAGTCAGTG
TGGAAAATCTCTAGCAGTACGTATAGTAGTTCATGTCATCTTATTATTCAGTATTTATAACTTGCAAAGA
AATGAATATCAGAGAGTGAGAGGAACTTGTTTATTGCAGCTTATAATGGTTACAAATAAAGCAATAGCAT
CACAAATTTCACAAATAAAGCATTTTTTTCACTGCATTCTAGTTGTGGTTTGTCCAAACTCATCAATGTA
TCTTATCATGTCTGGCTCTAGCTATCCCGCCCCTAACTCCGCCCATCCCGCCCCTAACTCCGCCCAGTTC
CGCCCATTCTCCGCCCCATGGCTGACTAATTTTTTTTATTTATGCAGAGGCCGAGGCCGCCTCGGCCTCT
GAGCTATTCCAGAAGTAGTGAGGAGGCTTTTTTGGAGGCCTAGGGACGTACCCAATTCGCCCTATAGTGA
GTCGTATTACGCGCGCTCACTGGCCGTCGTTTTACAACGTCGTGACTGGGAAAACCCTGGCGTTACCCAA
CTTAATCGCCTTGCAGCACATCCCCCTTTCGCCAGCTGGCGTAATAGCGAAGAGGCCCGCACCGATCGCC
CTTCCCAACAGTTGCGCAGCCTGAATGGCGAATGGG
[124 nt withheld, positions 3397-3520]
C
[91 nt withheld, positions 3522-3612]
A
[49 nt withheld, positions 3614-3662]
CCTTTGACGTTGGAGTCCACGTTCTTT
[37 nt withheld, positions 3690-3726]
ACCCTATCTCGGTCTATTCTTTTGATTTATAAGGGATTTTGCCGATTTCGGCCTATTGGTTAAAAAATGA
GCTGATTTAACAAAAATTTAACGCGAATTTTAACAAAATATTAACGCTTACAATTTAGGTGGCACTTTTC
GGGGAAATGTGCGCGGAACCCCTATTTGTTTATTTTTCTAAATACATTCAAATATGTATCCGCTCATGAG
ACAATAACCCTGATAAATGCTTCAATAATATTGAAAAAGGAAGAGTATGAGTATTCAACATTTCCGTGTC
GCCCTTATTCCCTTTTTTGCGGCATTTTGCCTTCCTGTTTTTGCTCACCCAGAAACGCTGGTGAAAGTAA
AAGATGCTGAAGATCAGTTGGGTGCACGAGTGGGTTACATCGAACTGGATCTCAACAGCGGTAAGATCCT
TGAGAGTTTTCGCCCCGAAGAACGTTTTCCAATGATGAGCACTTTTAAAGTTCTGCTATGTGGCGCGGTA
TTATCCCGTATTGACGCCGGGCAAGAGCAACTCGGTCGCCGCATACACTATTCTCAGAATGACTTGGTTG
AGTACTCACCAGTCACAGAAAAGCATCTTACGGATGGCATGACAGTAAGAGAATTATGCAGTGCTGCCAT
AACCATGAGTGATAACACTGCGGCCAACTTACTTCTGACAACGATCGGAGGACCGAAGGAGCTAACCGCT
TTTTTGCACAACATGGGGGATCATGTAACTCGCCTTGATCGTTGGGAACCGGAGCTGAATGAAGCCATAC
CAAACGACGAGCGTGACACCACGATGCCTGTAGCAATGGCAACAACGTTGCGCAAACTATTAACTGGCGA
ACTACTTACTCTAGCTTCCCGGCAACAATTAATAGACTGGATGGAGGCGGATAAAGTTGCAGGACCACTT
CTGCGCTCGGCCCTTCCGGCTGGCTGGTTTATTGCTGATAAATCTGGAGCCGGTGAGCGTGGGTCTCGCG
GTATCATTGCAGCACTGGGGCCAGATGGTAAGCCCTCCCGTATCGTAGTTATCTACACGACGGGGAGTCA
GGCAACTATGGATGAACGAAATAGACAGATCGCTGAGATAGGTGCCTCACTGATTAAGCATTGGTAACTG
TCAGACCAAGTTTACTCATATATACTTTAGATTGATTTAAAACTTCATTTTTAATTTAAAAGGATCTAGG
TGAAGATCCTTTTTGATAATCTCATGACCAAAATCCCTTAACGTGAGTTTTCGTTCCACTGAGCGTCAGA
CCCCGTAGAAAAGATCAAAGGATCTTCTTGAGATCCTTTTTTTCTGCGCGTAATCTGCTGCTTGCAAACA
AAAAAACCACCGCTACCAGCGGTGGTTTGTTTGCCGGATCAAGAGCTACCAACTCTTTTTCCGAAGGTAA
CTGGCTTCAGCAGAGCGCAGATACCAAATACTGTTCTTCTAGTGTAGCCGTAGTTAGGCCACCACTTCAA
GAACTCTGTAGCACCGCCTACATACCTCGCTCTGCTAATCCTGTTACCAGTGGCTGCTGCCAGTGGCGAT
AAGTCGTGTCTTACCGGGTTGGACTCAAGACGATAGTTACCGGATAAGGCGCAGCGGTCGGGCTGAACGG
GGGGTTCGTGCACACAGCCCAGCTTGGAGCGAACGACCTACACCGAACTGAGATACCTACAGCGTGAGCT
ATGAGAAAGCGCCACGCTTCCCGAAGGGAGAAAGGCGGACAGGTATCCGGTAAGCGGCAGGGTCGGAACA
GGAGAGCGCACGAGGGAGCTTCCAGGGGGAAACGCCTGGTATCTTTATAGTCCTGTCGGGTTTCGCCACC
TCTGACTTGAGCGTCGATTTTTGTGATGCTCGTCAGGGGGGCGGAGCCTATGGAAAAACGCCAGCAACGC
GGCCTTTTTACGGTTCCTGGCCTTTTGCTGGCCTTTTGCTCACATGTTCTTTCCTGCGTTATCCCCTGAT
TCTGTGGATAACCGTATTACCGCCTTTGAGTGAGCTGATACCGCTCGCCGCAGCCGAACGACCGAGCGCA
GCGAGTCAGTGAGCGAGGAAGCGGAAGAGCGCCCAATACGCAAACCGCCTCTCCCCGCGCGTTGGCCGAT
TCATTAATGCAGCTGGCACGACAGGTTTCCCGACTGGAAAGCGGGCAGTGAGCGCAACGCAATTAATGTG
AGTTAGCTCACTCATTAGGCACCCCAGGCTTTACACTTTATGCTTCCGGCTCGTATGTTGTGTGGAATTG
TGAGCGGATAACAATTTCACACAGGAAACAGCTATGACCATGATTACGCCAAGCGCGCAATTAACCCTCA
CTAAAGGGAACAAAAGCTGGAGCTGCAAGCTTAATGTAGTCTTATGCAATACTCTTGTAGTCTTGCAACA
TGGTAACGATGAGTTAGCAACATGCCTTACAAGGAGAGAAAAAGCACCGTGCATGCCGATTGGTGGAAGT
AAGGTGGTACGATCGTGCCTTATTAGGAAGGCAACAGACGGGTCTGACATGGATTGGACGAACCACTGAA
TTGCCGCATTGCAGAGATATTGTATTTAAGTGCCTAGCTCGATACATAAACGGGTCTCTCTGGTTAGACC
AGATCTGAGCCTGGGAGCTCTCTGGCTAACTAGGGAACCCACTGCTTAAGCCTCAATAAAGCTTGCCTTG
AGTGCTTCAAGTAGTGTGTGCCCGTCTGTTGTGTGACTCTGGTAACTAGAGATCCCTCAGACCCTTTTAG
TCAGTGTGGAAAATCTCTAGCAGTGGCGCCCGAACAGGGACTTGAAAGCGAAAGGGAAACCAGAGGAGCT
CTCTCGACGCAGGACTCGGCTTGCTGAAGCGCGCACGGCAAGAGGCGAGGGGCGGCGACTGGTGAGTACG
CCAAAAATTTTGACTAGCGGAGGCTAGAAGGAGAGAGATGGGTGCGAGAGCGTCAGTATTAAGCGGGGGA
GAATTAGATCGCGATGGGAAAAAATTCGGTTAAGGCCAGGGGGAAAGAAAAAATATAAATTAAAACATAT
AGTATGGGCAAGCAGGGAGCTAGAACGATTCGCAGTTAATCCTGGCCTGTTAGAAACATCAGAAGGCTGT
AGACAAATACTGGGACAGCTACAACCATCCCTTCAGACAGGATCAGAAGAACTTAGATCATTATATAATA
CAGTAGCAACCCTCTATTGTGTGCATCAAAGGATAGAGATAAAAGACACCAAGGAAGCTTTAGACAAGAT
AGAGGAAGAGCAAAACAAAAGTAAGACCACCGCACAGCAAGCGGCCGCTGATCTTCAGACCTGGAGGAGG
AGATATGAGGGACAATTGGAGAAGTGAATTATATAAATATAAAGTAGTAAAAATTGAACCATTAGGAGTA
GCACCCACCAAGGCAAAGAGAAGAGTGGTGCAGAGAGAAAAAAGAGCAGTGGGAATAGGAGCTTTGTTCC
TTGGGTTCTTGGGAGCAGCAGGAAGCACTATGGGCGCAGCGTCAATGACGCTGACGGTACAGGCCAGACA
ATTATTGTCTGGTATAGTGCAGCAGCAGAACAATTTGCTGAGGGCTATTGAGGCGCAACAGCATCTGTTG
CAACTCACAGTCTGGGGCATCAAGCAGCTCCAGGCAAGAATCCTGGCTGTGGAAAGATACCTAAAGGATC
AACAGCTCCTGGGGATTTGGGGTTGCTCTGGAAAACTCATTTGCACCACTGCTGTGCCTTGGAATGCTAG
TTGGAGTAATAAATCTCTGGAACAGATTTGGAATCACACGACCTGGATGGAGTGGGACAGAGAAATTAAC
AATTACACAAGCTTAATACACTCCTTAATTGAAGAATCGCAAAACCAGCAAGAAAAGAATGAACAAGAAT
TATTGGAATTAGATAAATGGGCAAGTTTGTGGAATTGGTTTAACATAACAAATTGGCTGTGGTATATAAA
ATTATTCATAATGATAGTAGGAGGCTTGGTAGGTTTAAGAATAGTTTTTGCTGTACTTTCTATAGTGAAT
AGAGTTAGGCAGGGATATTCACCATTATCGTTTCAGACCCACCTCCCAACCCCGAGGGGACCCTGCAGGA
TTTAAATCCGAGGGGACCCAGAGAATTCAAAAAAAGAGGATTGACTAACTCAATTCTATCTACAAGAGTA
GAAATTAGCACCGACTCGGTGCCACTTTTTCAAGTTGATAACGGACTAGCCTTATTTCAACTTGCTATGC
TGTTTCCAGCATAGCTCTGAAACCAATCGCTATGGAAGAGTCACGGTACCTCGTCCTTTCCACAAGATAT
ATAAAGCCAAGAAATCGAAATACTTTCAAGTTACGGTAAGCATATGATAGTCCATTTTAAAACATAATTT
TAAAACTGCAAACTACCCAAGAAATTATTACTTTCTACGTCACGTATTTTGTACTAATATCTTTGTGTTT
ACAGTCAAATTAATTCTAATTATCTCTCTAACAGCCTTGTATCGTATATGCAAATATGAAGGAATCATGG
GAAATAGGCCCTCGAATTCTAGATCTTGAGACAAATGGCAGTATTCATCCACAATTTTAAAAGAAAAGGG
GGGATTGGGGGGTACAGTGCAGGGGAAAGAATAGTAGACATAATAGCAACAGACATACAAACTAAAGAAT
TACAAAAACAAATTACAAAAATTCAAAATTTTCGGGTTTATTACAGGGACAGCAGAGATCCACTTTGGCG
CCGGCTCGAGATTTAAATCCTGCAGGCGAGGGGG
Features (pLannotate 1.2.2; 28 found; start..end, strand, type, name):
      7..507     +  promoter       hPGK promoter: human phosphoglycerate kinase 1 promoter
    529..1125    +  CDS            PuroR (fragment): puromycin N-acetyltransferase; pac from Streptomyces; confers resistance to puromycin
   1200..1907    +  CDS            mCherry: monomeric derivative of DsRed fluorescent protein (Shaner et al., 2004) mammalian codon-optimized
   1923..2511    +  misc_feature   WPRE: woodchuck hepatitis virus posttranscriptional regulatory element
   2562..2581    +  misc_feature   cPPT/CTS (fragment): central polypurine tract and central termination sequence of HIV-1
   2583..2816    +  LTR            3' LTR (ΔU3): self-inactivating 3' long terminal repeat (LTR) from HIV-1
   2894..3015    +  polyA_signal   SV40 poly(A) signal: SV40 polyadenylation signal
   3055..3190    +  rep_origin     SV40 ori: SV40 origin of replication
   3211..3229    -  promoter       T7 promoter: promoter for bacteriophage T7 RNA polymerase
   3237..3392    +  CDS            lacZα (fragment): LacZα fragment of β-galactosidase; lacZ fragment
   3397..3825    +  rep_origin     f1 ori (sequence partly withheld): f1 bacteriophage origin of replication; arrow indicates direction of (+) strand synthesis
   3878..3982    +  promoter       AmpR promoter: bla
   3983..4843    +  CDS            AmpR: β-lactamase; bla; confers resistance to ampicillin, carbenicillin, and related antibiotics
   5014..5602    +  rep_origin     ori: high-copy-number ColE1/pMB1/pBR322/pUC origin of replication
   5785..5877    +  CDS            lacI (fragment): lac repressor; lacI; The lac repressor binds to the lac operator to inhibit transcription in E. coli. This inhibition can be relieved by adding lactose or isopropyl-β-D-thiogalactopyranoside (IPTG).
   5890..5911    +  protein_bind   CAP binding site: CAP binding activates transcription in the presence of cAMP. E. coli catabolite activator protein
   5926..5956    +  promoter       lac promoter: promoter for the E. coli lac operon
   5964..5980    +  protein_bind   lac operator: The lac repressor binds to the lac operator to inhibit transcription in E. coli. This inhibition can be relieved by adding lactose or isopropyl-β-D-thiogalactopyranoside (IPTG). lac repressor encoded by lacI
   6025..6043    +  promoter       T3 promoter: promoter for bacteriophage T3 RNA polymerase
   6071..6297    +  promoter       RSV promoter: Rous sarcoma virus enhancer/promoter
   6298..6478    +  LTR            5' LTR (truncated): truncated 5' long terminal repeat (LTR) from HIV-1
   6525..6650    +  misc_feature   HIV-1 Ψ: packaging signal of human immunodeficiency virus type 1
   6634..6997    +  CDS            HIV-1 gag (fragment): gag protein from human immunodeficiency virus 1; gag
   7143..7376    +  misc_feature   RRE: The Rev response element (RRE) of HIV-1 allows for Rev-dependent mRNA export from the nucleus to the cytoplasm.
   7753..7779    +  CDS            Rev (fragment): human immunodeficiency virus 1 (HIV-1) Rev protein; rev; enhances nuclear export of unspliced and incompletely spliced viral mRNAs
   7864..7931    -  misc_RNA       tracrRNA (fragment): trans-activating CRISPR RNA for the Streptococcus pyogenes CRISPR/Cas9 system
   7979..8219    -  promoter       U6 promoter: RNA polymerase III promoter for human U6 snRNA
   8261..8378    +  misc_feature   cPPT/CTS: central polypurine tract and central termination sequence of HIV-1
