[The description below was written by a language model from this plasmid's Addgene catalogue record and pLannotate feature annotations shown in this document.]
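Description:
pLCHKOv3-mCherry-intergenic-As is a third-generation, self-inactivating HIV-1 lentiviral CRISPR vector built on the pLCHKOv3-Cherry backbone for the CHyMErA system, in which SpCas9 and AsCas12a are used together. Viral genomic RNA is transcribed from an RSV promoter fused to a truncated 5' LTR. It carries the Ψ packaging signal with a gag fragment, the RRE for Rev-dependent nuclear export, a cPPT/CTS, a WPRE to enhance transcript expression, and a ΔU3 3' LTR that inactivates LTR promoter activity after integration. The plasmid is propagated in E. coli through a high-copy ColE1/pUC-type origin with ampicillin resistance. It also contains an f1 origin, an SV40 origin and poly(A) signal, and residual lac, T3 and T7 cloning-vector elements.

The payload is a human U6 (Pol III) promoter driving a single hybrid guide RNA (hgRNA), annotated in reverse orientation relative to the other lentiviral elements. The hgRNA consists of an SpCas9 spacer and tracrRNA scaffold (tracrRNAv1), followed by an AsCas12a direct repeat and a Cas12a spacer. In CHyMErA, Cas12a's own RNase activity processes this transcript at the direct repeat, releasing separate Cas9 and Cas12a guides. Here both guides target intergenic sites in the human genome, so the construct likely serves as a cutting control that does not disrupt genes, although the record does not state this role explicitly. The nucleases are not encoded on this vector and must be supplied separately.

A human PGK promoter drives puromycin N-acetyltransferase followed by mCherry, allowing drug selection and fluorescent tracking of transduced cells. The element linking these two coding sequences is not annotated. The vector is associated with genome-scale exon perturbation screens for cell fitness.
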