Addgene plasmid #209037: pLCHKOv3-mCherry-intergenic-As
Purpose: Lentiviral vector expressing mCherry along with U6 driven hybrid guide (hgRNA) targeting two intergenic sites in the human genome using SpCas9 and AsCas12a nucleases (CHyMErA system), respectively
Depositing lab: Thomas Gonatopoulos-Pournatzis. Depositing organization: National Cancer Institute (NCI). Publication: Genome-scale exon perturbation screens uncover exons critical for cell fitness. Xiao MS, Damodaran AP, Kumari B, Dickson E, Xing K, On TA, Parab N, King HE, Perez AR, Guiblet WM, Duncan G, Che A, Chari R, Andresson T, Vidigal JA, Weatheritt RJ, Aregger M, Gonatopoulos-Pournatzis T. Mol Cell. 2024 Jul 11;84(13):2553-2572.e19. doi: 10.1016/j.molcel.2024.05.024. Epub 2024 Jun 24. PubMed 38917794.
Backbone
  Vector backbone: pLCHKOv3-Cherry
  Vector type: Mammalian Expression, Lentiviral, CRISPR
  Selectable markers: Puromycin ; mCherry
Growth in bacteria
  Bacterial resistance: Ampicillin, 100 μg/mL
  Growth temperature: 30°C
  Growth strain: NEB Stable
  Copy number: High Copy
Gene/Insert
  Gene/Insert name: intergenic hgRNA with SpCas9 tracrRNAv1 & AsCas12a DR
  gRNA/shRNA sequence: TGACTCTTCCATAGCGATTGGTTTCAGAGCTATGCTGGAAACAGCATAGCAAGTTGAAATAAGGCTAGTCCGTTATCAACTTGAAAAAGTGGCACCGAGTCGGTGCTAATTTCTACTCTTGTAGATAGAATTGAGTTAGTCAATCCTCT
  Species: Synthetic
  Promoter: U6
  Cloning method: Restriction Enzyme; 5′ cloning site Unknown (unknown if destroyed)
  Sequencing primers: 5′ GACTATCATATGCTTACCGT
Terms and licenses: Academic/Nonprofit Terms; Industry Terms: Not Available to Industry
How to cite: pLCHKOv3-mCherry-intergenic-As was a gift from Thomas Gonatopoulos-Pournatzis (Addgene plasmid # 209037 ; http://n2t.net/addgene:209037 ; RRID:Addgene_209037)
